>Addgene plasmid #20627 | pWZL Neo Myr Flag RPSK6A3 | addgene partial sequence | sequence record 26454 | 20627 with pWZL-Fwd
CTCCTTCTCTAGGCGCCGGCCGGATCCAGAATTCGCCACCATGGGGTCTTCAAAATCTAAACCAAAGGAC
CCCAGCCAGCGCCGGCGCAGGATCCGAGGTTACCTTGACTACAAAGACGATGACGACAAGCAATTGACAA
GTTTGTACAAAAAAGTTGGCATGCCGCTGGCGCAGCTGGCGGACCCGTGGCAGAAGATGGCTGTGGAGAG
CCCGTCCGACAGCGCTGAGAATGGACAGCAAATTATGGATGAACCTATGGGAGAGGAGGAGATTAACCCA
CAAACTGAAGAAGTCAGTATCAAAGAAATTGCAATCACACATCATGTAAAGGAAGGACATGAAAAGGCAG
ATCCTTCCCAGTTTGAACTTTTAAAAGTATTAGGGCAGGGATCATTTGGAAAGGTTTTCTTAGTTAAAAA
AATCTCAGGCTCTGATGCTAGGCAGCTTTATGCCATGAAGGTATTGAAGAAGGCCACACTGAAAGTTCGA
GACCGAGTTCGGACAAAAATGGAACGTGATATCTTGGTAGAGGTTAATCATCCTTTTATTGTCAAGTTGC
ATTATGCTTTTCAAACTGAAGGGAAGTTGTATCTTATTTTGGATTTTCTCAGGGGAGGAGATTTGTTTAC
ACGCTTATCCAAAGAGGTGATGTTCACAGAAGAAGANGTCAAATTCTACTTGGCTGAACTTGCACTTGCT
TTAGACCATCTACATAGCCTGGGAATAATTTATAGAGACTTAAAACCAGAAAATATACTTCNTGATGA
