[The description below was written by a language model from this plasmid's Addgene catalogue record.]
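Description:
pWZL Neo Myr Flag RPSK6A3 is a retroviral mammalian expression plasmid built on the Gateway-compatible pWZL-Neo-Myr-Flag-DEST backbone. It is propagated in bacteria under ampicillin selection, using a recombination-deficient strain to limit rearrangement between the repeated retroviral sequences. Transduced mammalian cells are selected with G418 through the vector's neomycin resistance marker. No feature table accompanies the record, so the promoter driving the insert, the origin of replication and the way the neomycin marker is expressed are not stated. Copy number is listed as unknown.

The insert is the human open reading frame for RPS6KA3, ribosomal protein S6 kinase, 90 kDa, polypeptide 3, also known as RSK2 or p90-RSK2. The plasmid name spells the gene "RPSK6A3". The ORF was first placed in a Gateway entry vector and then moved into the destination vector by an LR recombination reaction, which positions it downstream of backbone-encoded N-terminal myristoylation and Flag sequences. A myristoylation signal directs lipid modification of the protein and targets it to membranes, a strategy commonly used to promote kinase activation. The Flag epitope allows detection or immunoprecipitation of the fusion protein.

The plasmid belongs to a library of myristoylated, Flag-tagged kinase clones associated with a genomic study that identified a breast cancer oncogene. It suits retroviral delivery and stable expression of the kinase in mammalian cells, for example in gain-of-function screens. The depositors note that the identity of the gene was verified, but the clone was not fully sequenced, so minor mutations cannot be excluded.
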