Addgene plasmid #20627: pWZL Neo Myr Flag RPSK6A3
Depositing lab: William Hahn & Jean Zhao. Depositing organization: Dana-Farber Cancer Institute. Publication: Integrative Genomic Approaches Identify IKBKE as a Breast Cancer Oncogene (Kinase Library Clones). Boehm JS, Zhao JJ, Yao J, Kim SY, Firestein R, Dunn IF, Sjostrom SK, Garraway LA, Weremowicz S, Richardson AL, Greulich H, Stewart CJ, Mulvey LA, Shen RR, Ambrogio L, Hirozane-Kishikawa T, Hill DE, Vidal M, Meyerson M, Grenier JK, Hinkle G, Root DE, Roberts TM, Lander ES, Polyak K, Hahn WC. Cell. 2007 Jun 15. 129(6):1065-1079. 10.1016/j.cell.2007.03.052 PubMed 17574021.
Backbone
  Vector backbone: pWZL-Neo-Myr-Flag-DEST
  Backbone manufacturer: William Hahn Lab (available at Addgene, #15300)
  Vector type: Mammalian Expression, Retroviral
  Selectable markers: Neomycin (select with G418)
Growth in bacteria
  Bacterial resistance: Ampicillin, 100 μg/mL
  Growth temperature: 37°C
  Growth strain: Stbl3
  Growth instructions: Stbl3 cells to prevent recombination.
  Copy number: Unknown
Gene/Insert
  Gene/Insert name: RPSK6A3 (alt name: ribosomal protein S6 kinase, 90 kDa, polypeptide 3)
  Species: H. sapiens (human)
  GenBank ID: NM_004586
  Entrez Gene: RPS6KA3 (a.k.a. CLS, HU-3, ISPK-1, MAPKAPK1B, MRX19, RSK, RSK2, S6K-alpha3, XLID19, p90-RSK2, pp90RSK2)
  Tag / fusion protein: Myr (N terminal on backbone); Flag (N terminal on backbone)
  Cloning method: Gateway Cloning
  Sequencing primers: 5′ pWZL-Fwd (GAA CCT CCT CGT TCG ACC); 3′ pWZL-Rev (TTC CGG GCC CTC ACA TTG)
Resource information
  A portion of this plasmid was derived from a plasmid made by: 2-E9
Terms and licenses: Academic/Nonprofit Terms; Industry Terms: Not Available to Industry
Depositor comments: ORFs were cloned into Gateway compatible pEntry vectors. An LR recombination reaction was performed to move the ORF to pWZL-Neo-Myr-Flag DEST such that the ORF would have 5' myristoylation and flag tags. This plasmid is part of a kinase library, and the gene has been verified, but has not been fully sequenced for minor mutations. Please see the following link for plasmids from this article that are not part of the kinase library http://www.addgene.org/pubmed/17574021
How to cite: pWZL Neo Myr Flag RPSK6A3 was a gift from William Hahn & Jean Zhao (Addgene plasmid # 20627 ; http://n2t.net/addgene:20627 ; RRID:Addgene_20627)
